Addgene plasmid #194850: MAC-C Sars-CoV-2 S_T1027I
Purpose: Sars-CoV-2 S_T1027I in MAC-C destination vector
Depositing lab: Markku Varjosalo. Depositing organization: University of Helsinki, Institute of Biotechnology. Publication: The comprehensive SARS-CoV-2 ‘hijackome’ knowledge base— reveals significant changes in host cell protein expression and activation by multiple SARS-CoV-2 variants. Varjosalo M, Huuskonen S, Liu X, Redchuk T, Salokas K, Lundberg R, Maljanen S, Belik M, Reinholm A, Kolehmainen P, Tripathi G, Laine P, Belanov S, Auvinen P, Vartiainen M, Laine L, Österlund P, Julkkunen I, Kakkola L. 10 May 2024, Research Square 10.21203/rs.3.rs-4322477/v1.
Backbone
  Vector backbone: MAC-tag-C (#108077)
  Vector type: Mammalian Expression
  Selectable markers: Hygromycin
Growth in bacteria
  Bacterial resistance: Ampicillin, 100 μg/mL
  Growth temperature: 37°C
  Growth strain: DH5alpha
  Copy number: High Copy
Gene/Insert
  Gene/Insert name: S_T1027I (alt name: Spike protein T1027I)
  Species: Sars-CoV-2
  Mutation: T1027I
  Entrez Gene: S (a.k.a. GU280_gp02, spike glycoprotein)
  Tag / fusion protein: MAC-C (C terminal on backbone)
Terms and licenses: Academic/Nonprofit Terms; Industry Terms
Depositor comments: Please visit https://doi.org/10.21203/rs.3.rs-4322477/v1 for preprint.
How to cite: MAC-C Sars-CoV-2 S_T1027I was a gift from Markku Varjosalo (Addgene plasmid # 194850 ; http://n2t.net/addgene:194850 ; RRID:Addgene_194850)
