[The description below was written by a language model from this plasmid's Addgene catalogue record and pLannotate feature annotations shown in this document.]
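Description:
MAC-C Sars-CoV-2 S_T1027I is a mammalian expression plasmid of about 10.1 kb, built by Gateway recombination of a SARS-CoV-2 spike open reading frame into the MAC-tag-C destination backbone. It is propagated in E. coli through a high-copy ColE1/pUC-type origin with ampicillin selection (AmpR under its bla promoter). The backbone also carries remnants such as a partial f1 origin and lac promoter/operator sequences.

The payload is the spike glycoprotein coding sequence carrying the T1027I substitution, flanked by attB1 and attB2 sites left by the Gateway reaction. It is driven by the CMV immediate-early enhancer and promoter. Short tet operator-like fragments are annotated just downstream of the promoter, which suggests a tetracycline-regulatable CMV/TetO arrangement, although the record does not state this explicitly. Downstream of attB2, the spike is fused at its C terminus to the backbone-encoded MAC tag. The feature table detects a BirA-derived biotin ligase coding region in this tag, followed by the bGH polyadenylation signal. A biotin ligase moiety of this kind supports proximity-dependent biotinylation of neighbouring proteins; any additional affinity epitopes in the tag are not annotated here.

An FRT site lies directly upstream of a hygromycin resistance gene that has no full promoter of its own and ends in an SV40 poly(A) signal. This layout is typical of FLP-mediated integration into a genomic FRT landing pad, with hygromycin selection of stable mammalian lines. According to the associated publication title, the construct belongs to a set used to study how SARS-CoV-2 proteins and their variant forms affect host cell proteins.
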