Features (pLannotate 1.2.2; 24 found; start..end, strand, type, name):
     39..899     -  CDS            AmpR: β-lactamase; bla; confers resistance to ampicillin, carbenicillin, and related antibiotics
    900..1004    -  promoter       AmpR promoter: bla
   1063..1115    -  misc_feature   bom (fragment): basis of mobility region from pBR322
   1270..1649    +  enhancer       CMV enhancer: human cytomegalovirus immediate early enhancer
   1650..1853    +  promoter       CMV promoter: human cytomegalovirus (CMV) immediate early promoter
   1855..1874    +  promoter       PLtetO-1 promoter (fragment): modified phage lambda PL promoter with tet operator sites (Lutz and Bujard, 1997)
   1876..1895    +  promoter       PLtetO-1 promoter (fragment): modified phage lambda PL promoter with tet operator sites (Lutz and Bujard, 1997)
   1903..1936    +  promoter       TRE3GV promoter (fragment): 3rd-generation Tet-responsive promoter that can be activated by binding of Tet-On® 3G, optimized for retroviral and lentiviral vectors
   2072..2089    +  protein_bind   attB1 (fragment): mutant version of attB; core recombination site for the Gateway® BP reaction BP Clonase™
   2095..5913    +  CDS            S: SPIKE_SARS2 - Experimental evidence at protein level: Swiss-Prot protein existence level 1. [Spike glycoprotein]: May down-regulate host tetherin (BST2) by lysosomal degradation, thereby counteracting its antiviral activity. From Severe acute respiratory syndrome coronavirus 2 (2019-nCoV) (SARS-CoV-2).
   5915..5939    -  protein_bind   attB2: mutant version of attB; recombination site for the Gateway® BP reaction BP Clonase™
   6127..7086    +  CDS            birA: BIRA_ECOLI - Also known as bioR, dhbB. Experimental evidence at protein level: Swiss-Prot protein existence level 1. Acts both as a biotin--[acetyl-CoA-carboxylase] ligase and a biotin-operon repressor. In the presence of ATP, BirA activates biotin to form the BirA-biotinyl-5'-adenylate (BirA-bio-5'-AMP or holoBirA) complex. HoloBirA can either transfer the biotinyl moiety to the biotin carboxyl carrier protein (BCCP) subunit of acetyl-CoA carboxylase, or bind to the biotin operator site and inhibit transcription of the operon. From Escherichia coli (strain K12).
   7136..7360    +  polyA_signal   bGH poly(A) signal: bovine growth hormone polyadenylation signal
   7364..7385    +  promoter       SV40 promoter (fragment): SV40 enhancer and early promoter
   7406..7639    +  rep_origin     f1 ori (fragment) (sequence partly withheld): f1 bacteriophage origin of replication; arrow indicates direction of (+) strand synthesis
   7644..7691    +  protein_bind   FRT: FLP-mediated recombination occurs in the 8-bp core sequence TCTAGAAA (Turan and Bode, 2011). FLP recombinase from the Saccharomyces cerevisiae 2μ plasmid
   7699..8721    +  CDS            HygR: aminoglycoside phosphotransferase from E. coli; aph(4)-Ia; confers resistance to hygromycin
   8731..8856    +  CDS            ble (fragment): BLE_KLEPN - Experimental evidence at protein level: Swiss-Prot protein existence level 1. Binding protein with a strong affinity to the bleomycin family of antibiotics. Binds to CL990; an antimitotic-antibiotic compound. From Klebsiella pneumoniae.
   8851..8972    +  polyA_signal   SV40 poly(A) signal: SV40 polyadenylation signal
   9045..9061    -  protein_bind   lac operator: The lac repressor binds to the lac operator to inhibit transcription in E. coli. This inhibition can be relieved by adding lactose or isopropyl-β-D-thiogalactopyranoside (IPTG). lac repressor encoded by lacI
   9069..9099    -  promoter       lac promoter: promoter for the E. coli lac operon
   9114..9135    -  protein_bind   CAP binding site: CAP binding activates transcription in the presence of cAMP. E. coli catabolite activator protein
   9148..9240    -  CDS            lacI (fragment): lac repressor; lacI; The lac repressor binds to the lac operator to inhibit transcription in E. coli. This inhibition can be relieved by adding lactose or isopropyl-β-D-thiogalactopyranoside (IPTG).
   9423..10011   -  rep_origin     ori: high-copy-number ColE1/pMB1/pBR322/pUC origin of replication
>Addgene plasmid #194850 | MAC-C Sars-CoV-2 S_T1027I | addgene full sequence | sequence record 384230 | Addgene NGS Result
TCAATCTAAAGTATATATGAGTAAACTTGGTCTGACAGTTACCAATGCTTAATCAGTGAGGCACCTATCT
CAGCGATCTGTCTATTTCGTTCATCCATAGTTGCCTGACTCCCCGTCGTGTAGATAACTACGATACGGGA
GGGCTTACCATCTGGCCCCAGTGCTGCAATGATACCGCGAGACCCACGCTCACCGGCTCCAGATTTATCA
GCAATAAACCAGCCAGCCGGAAGGGCCGAGCGCAGAAGTGGTCCTGCAACTTTATCCGCCTCCATCCAGT
CTATTAATTGTTGCCGGGAAGCTAGAGTAAGTAGTTCGCCAGTTAATAGTTTGCGCAACGTTGTTGCCAT
TGCTACAGGCATCGTGGTGTCACGCTCGTCGTTTGGTATGGCTTCATTCAGCTCCGGTTCCCAACGATCA
AGGCGAGTTACATGATCCCCCATGTTGTGCAAAAAAGCGGTTAGCTCCTTCGGTCCTCCGATCGTTGTCA
GAAGTAAGTTGGCCGCAGTGTTATCACTCATGGTTATGGCAGCACTGCATAATTCTCTTACTGTCATGCC
ATCCGTAAGATGCTTTTCTGTGACTGGTGAGTACTCAACCAAGTCATTCTGAGAATAGTGTATGCGGCGA
CCGAGTTGCTCTTGCCCGGCGTCAATACGGGATAATACCGCGCCACATAGCAGAACTTTAAAAGTGCTCA
TCATTGGAAAACGTTCTTCGGGGCGAAAACTCTCAAGGATCTTACCGCTGTTGAGATCCAGTTCGATGTA
ACCCACTCGTGCACCCAACTGATCTTCAGCATCTTTTACTTTCACCAGCGTTTCTGGGTGAGCAAAAACA
GGAAGGCAAAATGCCGCAAAAAAGGGAATAAGGGCGACACGGAAATGTTGAATACTCATACTCTTCCTTT
TTCAATATTATTGAAGCATTTATCAGGGTTATTGTCTCATGAGCGGATACATATTTGAATGTATTTAGAA
AAATAAACAAATAGGGGTTCCGCGCACATTTCCCCGAAAAGTGCCACCTGACGTCGACGGATCGGGAGAT
CTCCCGATCCCCTATGGTGCACTCTCAGTACAATCTGCTCTGATGCCGCATAGTTAAGCCAGTATCTGCT
CCCTGCTTGTGTGTTGGAGGTCGCTGAGTAGTGCGCGAGCAAAATTTAAGCTACAACAAGGCAAGGCTTG
ACCGACAATTGCATGAAGAATCTGCTTAGGGTTAGGCGTTTTGCGCTGCTTCGCGATGTACGGGCCAGAT
ATACGCGTTGACATTGATTATTGACTAGTTATTAATAGTAATCAATTACGGGGTCATTAGTTCATAGCCC
ATATATGGAGTTCCGCGTTACATAACTTACGGTAAATGGCCCGCCTGGCTGACCGCCCAACGACCCCCGC
CCATTGACGTCAATAATGACGTATGTTCCCATAGTAACGCCAATAGGGACTTTCCATTGACGTCAATGGG
TGGAGTATTTACGGTAAACTGCCCACTTGGCAGTACATCAAGTGTATCATATGCCAAGTACGCCCCCTAT
TGACGTCAATGACGGTAAATGGCCCGCCTGGCATTATGCCCAGTACATGACCTTATGGGACTTTCCTACT
TGGCAGTACATCTACGTATTAGTCATCGCTATTACCATGGTGATGCGGTTTTGGCAGTACATCAATGGGC
GTGGATAGCGGTTTGACTCACGGGGATTTCCAAGTCTCCACCCCATTGACGTCAATGGGAGTTTGTTTTG
GCACCAAAATCAACGGGACTTTCCAAAATGTCGTAACAACTCCGCCCCATTGACGCAAATGGGCGGTAGG
CGTGTACGGTGGGAGGTCTATATAAGCAGAGCTCTCCCTATCAGTGATAGAGATCTCCCTATCAGTGATA
GAGATCGTCGACGAGCTCGTTTAGTGAACCGTCAGATCGCCTGGAGACGCCATCCACGCTGTTTTGACCT
CCATAGAAGACACCGGGACCGATCCAGCCTCCGGACTCTAGCGTTTAAACTTAAGCTTGGTACCGAGCTC
GGATCCACTAGTCCAGTGTGGTGGAATTCTGCAGATATCAACAAGTTTGTACAAAAAAGTTGGCATGTTC
GTGTTCCTGGTGCTGCTGCCACTGGTGAGCTCCCAGTGCGTGAACCTGACCACCAGAACCCAGCTGCCAC
CTGCCTACACCAACTCCTTCACCAGGGGCGTGTACTACCCAGACAAGGTGTTCAGATCCAGCGTGCTGCA
CTCTACCCAGGACCTGTTCCTGCCATTCTTCTCTAACGTGACCTGGTTCCACGCCATCCACGTGTCTGGA
ACCAACGGCACCAAGAGATTCGACAACCCAGTGCTGCCATTCAACGACGGCGTGTACTTCGCTTCTACCG
AGAAGTCTAACATCATCAGGGGTTGGATCTTCGGAACCACCCTGGACTCTAAGACCCAGTCTCTGCTGAT
CGTGAACAACGCTACCAACGTGGTGATCAAGGTGTGCGAGTTCCAGTTCTGCAACGACCCATTCCTGGGA
GTGTACTACCACAAGAACAACAAGTCTTGGATGGAAAGCGAGTTCAGGGTGTACAGCTCTGCTAACAACT
GCACCTTCGAGTACGTGTCTCAGCCTTTCCTGATGGACCTGGAAGGAAAGCAGGGAAACTTCAAGAACCT
GAGAGAGTTCGTGTTCAAGAACATCGACGGTTACTTCAAGATATACAGCAAGCACACCCCAATCAACCTG
GTGAGGGACCTGCCACAGGGTTTCTCTGCTCTGGAGCCCCTGGTGGACCTGCCAATCGGCATCAACATCA
CCAGGTTCCAGACCCTGCTGGCTCTGCACAGGTCTTACCTGACCCCAGGCGACAGCAGCTCTGGATGGAC
CGCCGGCGCCGCTGCTTACTACGTGGGATACCTGCAGCCAAGGACCTTCCTGCTGAAGTACAACGAAAAC
GGCACCATCACCGACGCCGTGGACTGCGCTCTGGACCCACTGTCTGAGACCAAGTGCACCCTGAAGTCTT
TCACCGTGGAAAAGGGAATCTACCAGACCAGCAACTTCCGCGTGCAGCCCACCGAGTCTATCGTGAGATT
CCCAAACATCACCAACCTGTGCCCATTCGGAGAAGTGTTCAACGCTACCAGGTTCGCCAGCGTGTACGCT
TGGAACAGGAAGAGAATCAGCAACTGCGTGGCCGACTACTCTGTGCTGTACAACTCTGCCTCCTTCTCCA
CCTTCAAGTGCTACGGCGTGTCCCCAACCAAGCTGAACGACCTGTGCTTCACCAACGTGTACGCTGACTC
CTTCGTGATCAGAGGAGACGAAGTGAGACAGATCGCTCCCGGTCAGACCGGAAAGATCGCCGACTACAAC
TACAAGCTGCCAGACGACTTCACCGGTTGCGTGATCGCTTGGAACTCTAACAACCTGGACTCTAAGGTGG
GAGGCAACTACAACTACCTGTACAGGCTGTTCCGCAAGAGCAACCTGAAGCCTTTCGAAAGGGACATCAG
CACCGAAATCTACCAGGCTGGATCTACCCCATGCAACGGAGTGGAAGGATTCAACTGCTACTTCCCTCTG
CAGTCTTACGGATTCCAGCCAACCAACGGAGTGGGATACCAGCCATACAGAGTGGTGGTGCTGTCTTTCG
AGCTGCTGCACGCTCCTGCTACCGTGTGCGGACCAAAGAAGTCTACCAACCTGGTGAAGAACAAGTGCGT
GAACTTCAACTTCAACGGACTGACCGGAACCGGAGTGCTGACCGAATCCAACAAGAAGTTCCTGCCTTTC
CAGCAGTTCGGTAGAGACATCGCCGACACCACCGACGCTGTGAGAGACCCACAGACCCTGGAAATCCTGG
ACATCACCCCCTGCTCTTTCGGAGGAGTGAGCGTGATCACCCCAGGAACCAACACCTCCAACCAGGTGGC
CGTGCTGTACCAGGACGTGAACTGCACCGAAGTGCCAGTGGCCATCCACGCTGACCAGCTGACCCCAACC
TGGAGAGTGTACAGCACCGGATCTAACGTGTTCCAGACCCGTGCCGGCTGCCTGATCGGAGCCGAGCACG
TGAACAACTCCTACGAATGCGACATCCCAATCGGAGCTGGCATCTGCGCTTCTTACCAGACCCAGACCAA
CAGCCCAAGAAGGGCCAGATCCGTGGCCTCTCAGAGCATCATCGCCTACACCATGAGCCTGGGCGCTGAA
AACAGCGTGGCTTACAGCAACAACTCTATCGCCATCCCAACCAACTTCACCATCTCTGTGACCACCGAAA
TCCTGCCAGTGAGCATGACCAAGACCAGCGTGGACTGCACCATGTACATCTGCGGAGACTCTACCGAATG
CTCTAACCTGCTGCTGCAGTACGGCAGCTTCTGCACCCAGCTGAACCGCGCTCTGACCGGAATCGCTGTG
GAGCAGGACAAGAACACCCAGGAAGTGTTCGCTCAGGTGAAGCAGATATACAAGACCCCACCTATCAAGG
ACTTCGGAGGATTCAACTTCTCTCAGATCCTGCCCGACCCATCTAAGCCCTCTAAGAGGTCTTTCATCGA
AGACCTGCTGTTCAACAAGGTGACCCTGGCCGACGCCGGTTTCATCAAGCAGTACGGTGACTGCCTGGGA
GACATCGCCGCTAGAGACCTGATCTGCGCCCAGAAGTTCAACGGTCTGACCGTGCTGCCACCACTGCTGA
CCGACGAGATGATCGCCCAGTACACCTCTGCCCTGCTGGCTGGAACCATCACCTCTGGTTGGACCTTCGG
AGCTGGCGCCGCCCTGCAGATCCCATTCGCTATGCAGATGGCCTACCGTTTCAACGGTATCGGAGTGACC
CAGAACGTGCTGTACGAAAACCAGAAGCTGATCGCTAACCAGTTCAACTCTGCTATCGGAAAGATCCAGG
ACTCCCTGTCCTCTACCGCTTCTGCCCTGGGAAAGCTGCAGGACGTGGTGAACCAGAACGCCCAGGCCCT
GAACACCCTGGTGAAGCAGCTGTCTTCTAACTTCGGAGCCATCTCCTCTGTGCTGAACGACATCCTGTCT
AGGCTGGACAAGGTGGAAGCCGAGGTGCAGATCGACAGACTGATCACCGGAAGACTGCAGTCTCTGCAGA
CCTACGTGACCCAGCAGCTGATCAGGGCCGCTGAAATCAGAGCTTCTGCCAACCTGGCTGCCATCAAGAT
GTCCGAATGCGTGCTGGGCCAGTCTAAGAGGGTGGACTTCTGCGGAAAGGGATACCACCTGATGTCCTTC
CCACAGTCTGCTCCACACGGAGTGGTGTTCCTGCACGTGACCTACGTGCCCGCCCAGGAAAAGAACTTCA
CCACCGCCCCAGCTATCTGCCACGACGGAAAGGCTCACTTCCCCAGGGAGGGAGTGTTCGTGTCTAACGG
AACCCACTGGTTCGTGACCCAGAGGAACTTCTACGAGCCACAGATCATCACCACCGACAACACCTTCGTG
TCTGGAAACTGCGACGTGGTGATCGGAATCGTGAACAACACCGTGTACGACCCACTGCAGCCAGAACTGG
ACTCTTTCAAGGAGGAACTGGACAAGTACTTCAAGAACCACACCTCTCCAGACGTGGACCTGGGAGACAT
CTCCGGAATCAACGCCTCTGTGGTGAACATCCAGAAGGAAATCGACAGACTGAACGAGGTGGCCAAGAAC
CTGAACGAATCTCTGATCGACCTGCAGGAACTGGGAAAGTACGAGCAGTACATCAAGTGGCCCTGGTACA
TCTGGCTGGGTTTCATCGCTGGTCTGATCGCTATCGTGATGGTGACCATCATGCTGTGCTGCATGACCTC
TTGCTGCTCTTGCCTGAAGGGATGCTGCTCTTGCGGATCTTGCTGCAAGTTCGACGAGGACGACTCCGAG
CCTGTGCTGAAGGGTGTGAAGCTGCACTACACCTACCCAACTTTCTTGTACAAAGTGGTTGATATCAAGG
CCGCCGACATCACCAGCCTGTACAAGAAAGTGGGGTGGAGCCATCCCCAGTTCGAGAAGGGCGGAGGATC
TGGCGGCGGAAGCGGCGGAGGAAGCTGGTCCCACCCTCAGTTTGAGAAAGGCACCGAGCTGGGCAGCACC
ATGGCCAGCTACCCCTACGACGTGCCCGACTACGCCAAGGACAACACCGTGCCCCTGAAGCTGATCGCCC
TGCTGGCCAACGGCGAGTTCCACTCTGGCGAGCAGCTGGGCGAGACACTGGGCATGAGCAGAGCCGCCAT
CAACAAGCACATCCAGACCCTGCGGGACTGGGGCGTGGACGTGTTCACAGTGCCCGGCAAGGGCTACAGC
CTGCCCGAGCCCATCCAGCTGCTGAACGCCAAGCAGATCCTGGGCCAGCTGGATGGCGGATCTGTGGCCG
TGCTGCCCGTGATCGACAGCACCAACCAGTATCTGCTCGACCGGATCGGCGAGCTGAAGTCCGGCGACGC
CTGTATCGCCGAGTACCAGCAGGCCGGCAGAGGCGGCAGGGGCAGAAAGTGGTTCAGCCCCTTCGGCGCC
AACCTGTACCTGAGCATGTTCTGGAGACTGGAACAGGGCCCAGCCGCCGCTATTGGCCTGAGCCTGGTCA
TCGGCATCGTGATGGCCGAGGTGCTGCGGAAGCTGGGCGCCGACAAAGTGCGCGTGAAGTGGCCCAACGA
CCTGTATCTGCAGGACCGGAAGCTGGCCGGCATCCTGGTGGAACTGACCGGCAAAACAGGCGACGCCGCC
CAGATCGTGATCGGCGCTGGCATCAACATGGCCATGCGGCGGGTGGAAGAGAGCGTGGTCAACCAGGGCT
GGATCACCCTGCAGGAAGCCGGCATCAACCTGGACCGGAACACCCTGGCCGCCATGCTGATCAGAGAGCT
GAGAGCCGCCCTGGAACTGTTCGAGCAGGAAGGCCTGGCCCCCTACCTGAGCAGATGGGAGAAGCTGGAC
AACTTCATCAACCGGCCCGTGAAACTGATCATCGGCGACAAAGAGATCTTCGGCATCAGCCGGGGCATCG
ACAAGCAGGGGGCCCTGCTCCTGGAACAGGACGGCATCATCAAGCCCTGGATGGGCGGCGAGATCAGCCT
GCGGAGCGCCGAGAAGTGATGACTCGAGTCTAGAGGGCCCGTTTAAACCCGCTGATCAGCCTCGACTGTG
CCTTCTAGTTGCCAGCCATCTGTTGTTTGCCCCTCCCCCGTGCCTTCCTTGACCCTGGAAGGTGCCACTC
CCACTGTCCTTTCCTAATAAAATGAGGAAATTGCATCGCATTGTCTGAGTAGGTGTCATTCTATTCTGGG
GGGTGGGGTGGGGCAGGACAGCAAGGGGGAGGATTGGGAAGACAATAGCAGGCATGCTGGGGATGCGGTG
GGCTCTATGGCTTCTGAGGCGGAAAGAACCAGCTGGGGCTCTAGGGGGTATCCCC
[124 nt withheld, positions 7406-7529]
C
[91 nt withheld, positions 7531-7621]
AGGGTGATGGTTCACGTACCTAGAAGTTCCTATTCCGAAGTTCCTATTCTCTAGAAAGTATAGGAACTTC
CTTGGCCAAAAAGCCTGAACTCACCGCGACGTCTGTCGAGAAGTTTCTGATCGAAAAGTTCGACAGCGTC
TCCGACCTGATGCAGCTCTCGGAGGGCGAAGAATCTCGTGCTTTCAGCTTCGATGTAGGAGGGCGTGGAT
ATGTCCTGCGGGTAAATAGCTGCGCCGATGGTTTCTACAAAGATCGTTATGTTTATCGGCACTTTGCATC
GGCCGCGCTCCCGATTCCGGAAGTGCTTGACATTGGGGAATTCAGCGAGAGCCTGACCTATTGCATCTCC
CGCCGTGCACAGGGTGTCACGTTGCAAGACCTGCCTGAAACCGAACTGCCCGCTGTTCTGCAGCCGGTCG
CGGAGGCCATGGATGCGATCGCTGCGGCCGATCTTAGCCAGACGAGCGGGTTCGGCCCATTCGGACCGCA
AGGAATCGGTCAATACACTACATGGCGTGATTTCATATGCGCGATTGCTGATCCCCATGTGTATCACTGG
CAAACTGTGATGGACGACACCGTCAGTGCGTCCGTCGCGCAGGCTCTCGATGAGCTGATGCTTTGGGCCG
AGGACTGCCCCGAAGTCCGGCACCTCGTGCACGCGGATTTCGGCTCCAACAATGTCCTGACGGACAATGG
CCGCATAACAGCGGTCATTGACTGGAGCGAGGCGATGTTCGGGGATTCCCAATACGAGGTCGCCAACATC
TTCTTCTGGAGGCCGTGGTTGGCTTGTATGGAGCAGCAGACGCGCTACTTCGAGCGGAGGCATCCGGAGC
TTGCAGGATCGCCGCGGCTCCGGGCGTATATGCTCCGCATTGGTCTTGACCAACTCTATCAGAGCTTGGT
TGACGGCAATTTCGATGATGCAGCTTGGGCGCAGGGTCGATGCGACGCAATCGTCCGATCCGGAGCCGGG
ACTGTCGGGCGTACACAAATCGCCCGCAGAAGCGCGGCCGTCTGGACCGATGGCTGTGTAGAAGTACTCG
CCGATAGTGGAAACCGACGCCCCAGCACTCGTCCGAGGGCAAAGGAATAGCACGTACTACGAGATTTCGA
TTCCACCGCCGCCTTCTATGAAAGGTTGGGCTTCGGAATCGTTTTCCGGGACGCCGGCTGGATGATCCTC
CAGCGCGGGGATCTCATGCTGGAGTTCTTCGCCCACCCCAACTTGTTTATTGCAGCTTATAATGGTTACA
AATAAAGCAATAGCATCACAAATTTCACAAATAAAGCATTTTTTTCACTGCATTCTAGTTGTGGTTTGTC
CAAACTCATCAATGTATCTTATCATGTCTGTATACCGTCGACCTCTAGCTAGAGCTTGGCGTAATCATGG
TCATAGCTGTTTCCTGTGTGAAATTGTTATCCGCTCACAATTCCACACAACATACGAGCCGGAAGCATAA
AGTGTAAAGCCTGGGGTGCCTAATGAGTGAGCTAACTCACATTAATTGCGTTGCGCTCACTGCCCGCTTT
CCAGTCGGGAAACCTGTCGTGCCAGCTGCATTAATGAATCGGCCAACGCGCGGGGAGAGGCGGTTTGCGT
ATTGGGCGCTCTTCCGCTTCCTCGCTCACTGACTCGCTGCGCTCGGTCGTTCGGCTGCGGCGAGCGGTAT
CAGCTCACTCAAAGGCGGTAATACGGTTATCCACAGAATCAGGGGATAACGCAGGAAAGAACATGTGAGC
AAAAGGCCAGCAAAAGGCCAGGAACCGTAAAAAGGCCGCGTTGCTGGCGTTTTTCCATAGGCTCCGCCCC
CCTGACGAGCATCACAAAAATCGACGCTCAAGTCAGAGGTGGCGAAACCCGACAGGACTATAAAGATACC
AGGCGTTTCCCCCTGGAAGCTCCCTCGTGCGCTCTCCTGTTCCGACCCTGCCGCTTACCGGATACCTGTC
CGCCTTTCTCCCTTCGGGAAGCGTGGCGCTTTCTCATAGCTCACGCTGTAGGTATCTCAGTTCGGTGTAG
GTCGTTCGCTCCAAGCTGGGCTGTGTGCACGAACCCCCCGTTCAGCCCGACCGCTGCGCCTTATCCGGTA
ACTATCGTCTTGAGTCCAACCCGGTAAGACACGACTTATCGCCACTGGCAGCAGCCACTGGTAACAGGAT
TAGCAGAGCGAGGTATGTAGGCGGTGCTACAGAGTTCTTGAAGTGGTGGCCTAACTACGGCTACACTAGA
AGAACAGTATTTGGTATCTGCGCTCTGCTGAAGCCAGTTACCTTCGGAAAAAGAGTTGGTAGCTCTTGAT
CCGGCAAACAAACCACCGCTGGTAGCGGTGGTTTTTTTGTTTGCAAGCAGCAGATTACGCGCAGAAAAAA
AGGATCTCAAGAAGATCCTTTGATCTTTTCTACGGGGTCTGACGCTCAGTGGAACGAAAACTCACGTTAA
GGGATTTTGGTCATGAGATTATCAAAAAGGATCTTCACCTAGATCCTTTTAAATTAAAAATGAAGTTTTA
AA
